Addgene plasmid #141832: TFORF1518
Purpose: Lentiviral vector for overexpressing transcription factor ORFs with unique 24-bp barcodes. Barcodes facilitate identification of transcription factors in pooled screens.
Depositing lab: Feng Zhang. Depositing organization: Broad Institute. Publication: A transcription factor atlas of directed differentiation. Joung J, Ma S, Tay T, Geiger-Schuller KR, Kirchgatterer PC, Verdine VK, Guo B, Arias-Garcia MA, Allen WE, Singh A, Kuksenko O, Abudayyeh OO, Gootenberg JS, Fu Z, Macrae RK, Buenrostro JD, Regev A, Zhang F. Cell. 2023 Jan 5;186(1):209-229.e26. doi: 10.1016/j.cell.2022.11.026. PubMed 36608654.
Backbone
  Vector backbone: pLX_TRC317
  Backbone manufacturer: Broad Institute Genetic Perturbation Platform
  Backbone size w/o insert (bp): 8264
  Vector type: Mammalian Expression, Lentiviral
  Selectable markers: Puromycin
Growth in bacteria
  Bacterial resistance: Ampicillin, 100 μg/mL
  Growth temperature: 37°C
  Growth strain: NEB Stable
  Copy number: High Copy
Gene/Insert
  Gene/Insert name: FOXD4L5
  Species: H. sapiens (human)
  Insert size (bp): 1352
  Entrez Gene: FOXD4L5 (a.k.a. bA15J10.2)
  Promoter: EF1a
  Cloning method: Unknown
  Sequencing primers: 5′ GGGTGGAGACTGAAGTTAGGCCAG; 3′ CACATAGCGTAAAAGGAGCAACATAG
Terms and licenses: Academic/Nonprofit Terms; Industry Terms: Not Available to Industry
Depositor comments: NM_001126334,ENST00000377420 . The transcription factor ORF portion of this plasmid was synthesized by Genewiz. Please test multiple small colonies in case of plasmid recombination. To make this collection available in a timely manner, a portion of this collection was not fully sequenced by Addgene. If an Addgene verified full plasmid sequence is not available, please contact us prior to placing an order to request the full sequence.
How to cite: TFORF1518 was a gift from Feng Zhang (Addgene plasmid # 141832 ; http://n2t.net/addgene:141832 ; RRID:Addgene_141832)
