[The description below was written by a language model from this plasmid's Addgene catalogue record and pLannotate feature annotations shown in this document.]
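Description:
TFORF1518 is a third-generation, self-inactivating lentiviral expression plasmid built on the pLX_TRC317 backbone and carrying the human forkhead-family transcription factor FOXD4L5 as a synthesized open reading frame. It belongs to a large barcoded transcription factor ORF collection in which each clone has a unique 24-bp barcode, so that the factor delivered to a cell can be identified by sequencing in pooled overexpression screens such as directed-differentiation screens. In bacteria the plasmid is maintained by a high-copy ColE1/pUC-type origin with ampicillin resistance (AmpR), and an f1 origin is also present. The depositor warns of possible recombination, a common issue with LTR-containing plasmids.

The viral genome is transcribed in packaging cells from an RSV promoter fused to a truncated HIV-1 5' LTR, followed by the Ψ packaging signal with a gag fragment, the RRE for Rev-dependent nuclear export, and a cPPT/CTS. It ends in a ΔU3 3' LTR that inactivates LTR promoter activity after integration, with an SV40 poly(A) signal downstream. Within the provirus, an SV40 promoter drives a puromycin N-acetyltransferase gene for selecting transduced mammalian cells, and a separate EF-1α promoter drives the transcription factor ORF, with a WPRE downstream to enhance transcript expression. The automated annotation labels the ORF as FOXD4L4 rather than FOXD4L5. This may reflect similarity between related FOXD4-like genes, but the record does not resolve the discrepancy. The barcode is not annotated in the feature table, so its position cannot be stated from the record, although a short U6 promoter fragment lies between the ORF and the WPRE. No epitope tag or reporter is annotated.
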