Features (pLannotate 1.2.2; 31 found; start..end, strand, type, name):
      5..231     +  promoter       RSV promoter: Rous sarcoma virus enhancer/promoter
    232..412     +  LTR            5' LTR (truncated): truncated 5' long terminal repeat (LTR) from HIV-1
    459..584     +  misc_feature   HIV-1 Ψ: packaging signal of human immunodeficiency virus type 1
    568..931     +  CDS            HIV-1 gag (fragment): gag protein from human immunodeficiency virus 1; gag
   1077..1310    +  misc_feature   RRE: The Rev response element (RRE) of HIV-1 allows for Rev-dependent mRNA export from the nucleus to the cytoplasm.
   1687..1713    +  CDS            Rev (fragment): human immunodeficiency virus 1 (HIV-1) Rev protein; rev; enhances nuclear export of unspliced and incompletely spliced viral mRNAs
   1720..1743    +  promoter       SV40 promoter (fragment): SV40 early promoter
   1744..1815    +  promoter       SV40 promoter (fragment): SV40 enhancer and early promoter
   1839..1974    +  rep_origin     SV40 ori: SV40 origin of replication
   2020..2616    +  CDS            PuroR (fragment): puromycin N-acetyltransferase; pac from Streptomyces; confers resistance to puromycin
   2665..2782    +  misc_feature   cPPT/CTS: central polypurine tract and central termination sequence of HIV-1
   2847..2913    +  CDS            small t antigen (fragment): SV40 (simian virus 40) small t antigen
   2920..4098    +  promoter       EF-1α promoter: strong constitutive promoter for human elongation factor EF-1α
   4115..5362    +  CDS            FOXD4L4: FX4L4_HUMAN - Also known as FOXD4B Experimental evidence at protein level: Swiss-Prot protein existence level 1. From Homo sapiens (Human).
   5378..5431    +  promoter       U6 promoter (fragment): RNA polymerase III promoter for human U6 snRNA
   5473..6061    +  misc_feature   WPRE: woodchuck hepatitis virus posttranscriptional regulatory element
   6112..6131    +  misc_feature   cPPT/CTS (fragment): central polypurine tract and central termination sequence of HIV-1
   6133..6366    +  LTR            3' LTR (ΔU3): self-inactivating 3' long terminal repeat (LTR) from HIV-1
   6444..6565    +  polyA_signal   SV40 poly(A) signal: SV40 polyadenylation signal
   6605..6740    +  rep_origin     SV40 ori: SV40 origin of replication
   6761..6779    -  promoter       T7 promoter: promoter for bacteriophage T7 RNA polymerase
   6787..6942    +  CDS            lacZα (fragment): LacZα fragment of β-galactosidase; lacZ fragment
   6947..7375    +  rep_origin     f1 ori (sequence partly withheld): f1 bacteriophage origin of replication; arrow indicates direction of (+) strand synthesis
   7428..7532    +  promoter       AmpR promoter: bla
   7533..8393    +  CDS            AmpR: β-lactamase; bla; confers resistance to ampicillin, carbenicillin, and related antibiotics
   8564..9152    +  rep_origin     ori: high-copy-number ColE1/pMB1/pBR322/pUC origin of replication
   9335..9427    +  CDS            lacI (fragment): lac repressor; lacI; The lac repressor binds to the lac operator to inhibit transcription in E. coli. This inhibition can be relieved by adding lactose or isopropyl-β-D-thiogalactopyranoside (IPTG).
   9440..9461    +  protein_bind   CAP binding site: CAP binding activates transcription in the presence of cAMP. E. coli catabolite activator protein
   9476..9506    +  promoter       lac promoter: promoter for the E. coli lac operon
   9514..9530    +  protein_bind   lac operator: The lac repressor binds to the lac operator to inhibit transcription in E. coli. This inhibition can be relieved by adding lactose or isopropyl-β-D-thiogalactopyranoside (IPTG). lac repressor encoded by lacI
   9575..9593    +  promoter       T3 promoter: promoter for bacteriophage T3 RNA polymerase
>Addgene plasmid #141832 | TFORF1518 | addgene full sequence | sequence record 391426 | Addgene NGS Result
TTAATGTAGTCTTATGCAATACTCTTGTAGTCTTGCAACATGGTAACGATGAGTTAGCAACATGCCTTAC
AAGGAGAGAAAAAGCACCGTGCATGCCGATTGGTGGAAGTAAGGTGGTACGATCGTGCCTTATTAGGAAG
GCAACAGACGGGTCTGACATGGATTGGACGAACCACTGAATTGCCGCATTGCAGAGATATTGTATTTAAG
TGCCTAGCTCGATACATAAACGGGTCTCTCTGGTTAGACCAGATCTGAGCCTGGGAGCTCTCTGGCTAAC
TAGGGAACCCACTGCTTAAGCCTCAATAAAGCTTGCCTTGAGTGCTTCAAGTAGTGTGTGCCCGTCTGTT
GTGTGACTCTGGTAACTAGAGATCCCTCAGACCCTTTTAGTCAGTGTGGAAAATCTCTAGCAGTGGCGCC
CGAACAGGGACTTGAAAGCGAAAGGGAAACCAGAGGAGCTCTCTCGACGCAGGACTCGGCTTGCTGAAGC
GCGCACGGCAAGAGGCGAGGGGCGGCGACTGGTGAGTACGCCAAAAATTTTGACTAGCGGAGGCTAGAAG
GAGAGAGATGGGTGCGAGAGCGTCAGTATTAAGCGGGGGAGAATTAGATCGCGATGGGAAAAAATTCGGT
TAAGGCCAGGGGGAAAGAAAAAATATAAATTAAAACATATAGTATGGGCAAGCAGGGAGCTAGAACGATT
CGCAGTTAATCCTGGCCTGTTAGAAACATCAGAAGGCTGTAGACAAATACTGGGACAGCTACAACCATCC
CTTCAGACAGGATCAGAAGAACTTAGATCATTATATAATACAGTAGCAACCCTCTATTGTGTGCATCAAA
GGATAGAGATAAAAGACACCAAGGAAGCTTTAGACAAGATAGAGGAAGAGCAAAACAAAAGTAAGACCAC
CGCACAGCAAGCGGCCGCTGATCTTCAGACCTGGAGGAGGAGATATGAGGGACAATTGGAGAAGTGAATT
ATATAAATATAAAGTAGTAAAAATTGAACCATTAGGAGTAGCACCCACCAAGGCAAAGAGAAGAGTGGTG
CAGAGAGAAAAAAGAGCAGTGGGAATAGGAGCTTTGTTCCTTGGGTTCTTGGGAGCAGCAGGAAGCACTA
TGGGCGCAGCGTCAATGACGCTGACGGTACAGGCCAGACAATTATTGTCTGGTATAGTGCAGCAGCAGAA
CAATTTGCTGAGGGCTATTGAGGCGCAACAGCATCTGTTGCAACTCACAGTCTGGGGCATCAAGCAGCTC
CAGGCAAGAATCCTGGCTGTGGAAAGATACCTAAAGGATCAACAGCTCCTGGGGATTTGGGGTTGCTCTG
GAAAACTCATTTGCACCACTGCTGTGCCTTGGAATGCTAGTTGGAGTAATAAATCTCTGGAACAGATTTG
GAATCACACGACCTGGATGGAGTGGGACAGAGAAATTAACAATTACACAAGCTTAATACACTCCTTAATT
GAAGAATCGCAAAACCAGCAAGAAAAGAATGAACAAGAATTATTGGAATTAGATAAATGGGCAAGTTTGT
GGAATTGGTTTAACATAACAAATTGGCTGTGGTATATAAAATTATTCATAATGATAGTAGGAGGCTTGGT
AGGTTTAAGAATAGTTTTTGCTGTACTTTCTATAGTGAATAGAGTTAGGCAGGGATATTCACCATTATCG
TTTCAGACCCACCTCCCAACCCCGAGGGGACCCATGCATTGCATCTCAATTAGTCAGCAACCAGGTGTGG
AAAGTCCCCAGGCTCCCCAGCAGGCAGAAGTATGCAAAGCATGCGTCTCAATTAGTCAGCAACCATAGTC
CCGCCCCTAACTCCGCCCATCCCGCCCCTAACTCCGCCCAGTTCCGCCCATTCTCCGCCCCATGGCTGAC
TAATTTTTTTTATTTATGCAGAGGCCGAGGCCGCCTCGGCCTCTGAGCTATTCCAGAAGTAGTGAGGAGG
CTTTTTTGGAGGCCTAGGCTTTTGCAAAAAGCTTTCTAGAGGTACCACCGGAGCTTACCATGACCGAGTA
CAAGCCCACGGTGCGCCTCGCCACCCGCGACGACGTCCCCAGGGCCGTACGCACCCTCGCCGCCGCGTTC
GCCGACTACCCCGCCACGCGCCACACCGTCGATCCGGACCGCCACATCGAGCGGGTCACCGAGCTGCAAG
AACTCTTCCTCACGCGCGTCGGGCTCGACATCGGCAAGGTGTGGGTCGCGGACGACGGCGCCGCCGTGGC
GGTCTGGACCACGCCGGAGAGCGTCGAAGCGGGGGCGGTGTTCGCCGAGATCGGCCCGCGCATGGCCGAG
TTGAGCGGTTCCCGGCTGGCCGCGCAGCAACAGATGGAAGGCCTCCTGGCGCCGCACCGGCCCAAGGAGC
CCGCGTGGTTCCTGGCCACCGTCGGCGTCTCGCCCGACCACCAGGGCAAGGGTCTGGGCAGCGCCGTCGT
GCTCCCCGGAGTGGAGGCGGCCGAGCGCGCCGGGGTGCCCGCCTTCCTGGAGACCTCCGCGCCCCGCAAC
CTCCCCTTCTACGAGCGGCTCGGCTTCACCGTCACCGCCGACGTCGAGGTGCCCGAAGGACCGCGCACCT
GGTGCATGACCCGCAAGCCCGGTGCCAGTTAACGAATTCTAGATCTTGAGACAAATGGCAGTATTCATCC
ACAATTTTAAAAGAAAAGGGGGGATTGGGGGGTACAGTGCAGGGGAAAGAATAGTAGACATAATAGCAAC
AGACATACAAACTAAAGAATTACAAAAACAAATTACAAAAATTCAAAATTTTCGGGTTTATTACAGGGAC
AGCAGAGATCCACTTTGGCGCCGGCTCGAGGCCTGCAGGTGCAAAGATGGATAAAGTTTTAAACAGAGAG
GAATCTTTGCAGCTAATGGACCTTCTAGGTCTTGAAAGGAGTGGGAATTGGCTCCGGTGCCCGTCAGTGG
GCAGAGCGCACATCGCCCACAGTCCCCGAGAAGTTGGGGGGAGGGGTCGGCAATTGAACCGGTGCCTAGA
GAAGGTGGCGCGGGGTAAACTGGGAAAGTGATGTCGTGTACTGGCTCCGCCTTTTTCCCGAGGGTGGGGG
AGAACCGTATATAAGTGCAGTAGTCGCCGTGAACGTTCTTTTTCGCAACGGGTTTGCCGCCAGAACACAG
GTAAGTGCCGTGTGTGGTTCCCGCGGGCCTGGCCTCTTTACGGGTTATGGCCCTTGCGTGCCTTGAATTA
CTTCCACCTGGCTGCAGTACGTGATTCTTGATCCCGAGCTTCGGGTTGGAAGTGGGTGGGAGAGTTCGAG
GCCTTGCGCTTAAGGAGCCCCTTCGCCTCGTGCTTGAGTTGAGGCCTGGCCTGGGCGCTGGGGCCGCCGC
GTGCGAATCTGGTGGCACCTTCGCGCCTGTCTCGCTGCTTTCGATAAGTCTCTAGCCATTTAAAATTTTT
GATGACCTGCTGCGACGCTTTTTTTCTGGCAAGATAGTCTTGTAAATGCGGGCCAAGATCTGCACACTGG
TATTTCGGTTTTTGGGGCCGCGGGCGGCGACGGGGCCCGTGCGTCCCAGCGCACATGTTCGGCGAGGCGG
GGCCTGCGAGCGCGGCCACCGAGAATCGGACGGGGGTAGTCTCAAGCTGGCCGGCCTGCTCTGGTGCCTG
GCCTCGCGCCGCCGTGTATCGCCCCGCCCTGGGCGGCAAGGCTGGCCCGGTCGGCACCAGTTGCGTGAGC
GGAAAGATGGCCGCTTCCCGGCCCTGCTGCAGGGAGCTCAAAATGGAGGACGCGGCGCTCGGGAGAGCGG
GCGGGTGAGTCACCCACACAAAGGAAAAGGGCCTTTCCGTCCTCAGCCGTCGCTTCATGTGACTCCACGG
AGTACCGGGCGCCGTCCAGGCACCTCGATTAGTTCTCGAGCTTTTGGAGTACGTCGTCTTTAGGTTGGGG
GGAGGGGTTTTATGCGATGGAGTTTCCCCACACTGAGTGGGTGGAGACTGAAGTTAGGCCAGCTTGGCAC
TTGATGTAATTCTCCTTGGAATTTGCCCTTTTTGAGTTTGGATCTTGGTTCATTCTCAAGCCTCAGACAG
TGGTTCAAAGTTTTTTTCTTCCATTTCAGGTGTCGTGAGGCTAGCACCGCCACCATGAACCTGCCAAGAG
CTGAGCGCCCTCGCTCCACACCGCAGCGCAGCCTCCGGGACTCCGATGGGGAAGACGGTAAAATCGATGT
CCTGGGAGAGGAGGAAGATGAAGACGAGGTGGAAGACGAGGAGGAGGAGGCGAGACAGCAGTTCCTAGAG
CAGTCACTCCAGCCGGGGCTGCAGGTGGCCCGGTGGGGCGGGGTTGCGCTTCCCCGAGAGCACATCGAGG
GCGGCGGCGGCCCGAGTGACCCCTCAGAGTTTGGCACCAAGTTCAGGGCACCGCCAAGGTCTGCGGCGGC
CTCTGAAGATGCCCGGCAGCCGGCAAAGCCCCCCTACTCGTACATCGCGCTCATCACCATGGCCATCCTG
CAAAACCCGCACAAGCGCCTCACGCTCAGCGGCATCTGCGCCTTCATTAGTGGCCGCTTCCCATACTACC
GCCGCAAGTTCCCCGCCTGGCAGAACAGCATCCGCCACAACCTCTCGCTGAACGACTGCTTCGTTAAGAT
CCCCCGCGAGCCGGGCCACCCAGGCAAGGGCAACTACTGGAGCCTGGACCCCGCCTCCCAGGACATGTTC
GACAATGGCAGCTTTCTCCGGCGTAGGAAGCGTTTCAAGCGCCACCAACTGACCCCGGGAGCCCACCTGC
CCCACCCCTTCCCTCTACCTGCTGCGCACGCCGCCCTGCACAACCCCCACCCAGGCCCTCTGCTTGGGGC
CCCTGCCCCGCCGCAGCCAGTCCCGGGGGCCTACCCCAACACCGCCCCCGGGAGATGCCCTTACGCTCTG
CTGCACCCGCATCCTCTTCGCTACCTACTGCTCTCGGCCCCCGTCTATGCCGGGGCACCGAAGAAAGCAG
AAGGCGCGGACCTGGCGACCCCGGCACCCTTCCCGTGCTGCAGCCCTCACTTGGTCCTCAGCCTTGGGAG
GAGGGCAAGGGTCTGGCGTCGCCACCGGGAGGCGGATGCATCTCTTTCAGCATTGAGAGTATTATGCAAG
GGGTCAGGGGAGCGGGTACAGGGGCTGCGCAGAGTTTGTCCCCGACCGCGTGGAGCTACTGCCACCTGCT
CCAGCGACCATCAAGCCTGTTGCATCCCCAAACCGCTGCCCCTTTGCTGCAAGTGTCCGCCGCCGCTGCT
GCTCGGACAATTTTGCAGCAATAGCAGCAGCATCAGGAGGACTGCGCCAACGGCTGCGCTCCCACCAAGG
GCGCGGTGCTGGGCGGGCACCTGTCGGCCTCGTCGGCGCTGCTAGTAATGAACTAGTCCGTAACTTGAAA
GTATTTCGATTTCTTGGCTTTATATATCTTGTGGAAAGGACGAATATTGGAGGCGACCGACTTCACAACG
CGTTAAGTCGACAATCAACCTCTGGATTACAAAATTTGTGAAAGATTGACTGGTATTCTTAACTATGTTG
CTCCTTTTACGCTATGTGGATACGCTGCTTTAATGCCTTTGTATCATGCTATTGCTTCCCGTATGGCTTT
CATTTTCTCCTCCTTGTATAAATCCTGGTTGCTGTCTCTTTATGAGGAGTTGTGGCCCGTTGTCAGGCAA
CGTGGCGTGGTGTGCACTGTGTTTGCTGACGCAACCCCCACTGGTTGGGGCATTGCCACCACCTGTCAGC
TCCTTTCCGGGACTTTCGCTTTCCCCCTCCCTATTGCCACGGCGGAACTCATCGCCGCCTGCCTTGCCCG
CTGCTGGACAGGGGCTCGGCTGTTGGGCACTGACAATTCCGTGGTGTTGTCGGGGAAATCATCGTCCTTT
CCTTGGCTGCTCGCCTGTGTTGCCACCTGGATTCTGCGCGGGACGTCCTTCTGCTACGTCCCTTCGGCCC
TCAATCCAGCGGACCTTCCTTCCCGCGGCCTGCTGCCGGCTCTGCGGCCTCTTCCGCGTCTTCGCCTTCG
CCCTCAGACGAGTCGGATCTCCCTTTGGGCCGCCTCCCCGCGTCGACTTTAAGACCAATGACTTACAAGG
CAGCTGTAGATCTTAGCCACTTTTTAAAAGAAAAGGGGGGACTGGAAGGGCTAATTCACTCCCAACGAAG
ACAAGATCTGCTTTTTGCTTGTACTGGGTCTCTCTGGTTAGACCAGATCTGAGCCTGGGAGCTCTCTGGC
TAACTAGGGAACCCACTGCTTAAGCCTCAATAAAGCTTGCCTTGAGTGCTTCAAGTAGTGTGTGCCCGTC
TGTTGTGTGACTCTGGTAACTAGAGATCCCTCAGACCCTTTTAGTCAGTGTGGAAAATCTCTAGCAGTAC
GTATAGTAGTTCATGTCATCTTATTATTCAGTATTTATAACTTGCAAAGAAATGAATATCAGAGAGTGAG
AGGAACTTGTTTATTGCAGCTTATAATGGTTACAAATAAAGCAATAGCATCACAAATTTCACAAATAAAG
CATTTTTTTCACTGCATTCTAGTTGTGGTTTGTCCAAACTCATCAATGTATCTTATCATGTCTGGCTCTA
GCTATCCCGCCCCTAACTCCGCCCATCCCGCCCCTAACTCCGCCCAGTTCCGCCCATTCTCCGCCCCATG
GCTGACTAATTTTTTTTATTTATGCAGAGGCCGAGGCCGCCTCGGCCTCTGAGCTATTCCAGAAGTAGTG
AGGAGGCTTTTTTGGAGGCCTAGGGACGTACCCAATTCGCCCTATAGTGAGTCGTATTACGCGCGCTCAC
TGGCCGTCGTTTTACAACGTCGTGACTGGGAAAACCCTGGCGTTACCCAACTTAATCGCCTTGCAGCACA
TCCCCCTTTCGCCAGCTGGCGTAATAGCGAAGAGGCCCGCACCGATCGCCCTTCCCAACAGTTGCGCAGC
CTGAATGGCGAATGGG
[124 nt withheld, positions 6947-7070]
C
[91 nt withheld, positions 7072-7162]
A
[49 nt withheld, positions 7164-7212]
CCTTTGACGTTGGAGTCCACGTTCTTT
[37 nt withheld, positions 7240-7276]
ACCCTATCTCGGTCTATTCTTTTGATTTATAAGGGATTTTGCCGATTTCGGCCTATTGGTTAAAAAATGA
GCTGATTTAACAAAAATTTAACGCGAATTTTAACAAAATATTAACGCTTACAATTTAGGTGGCACTTTTC
GGGGAAATGTGCGCGGAACCCCTATTTGTTTATTTTTCTAAATACATTCAAATATGTATCCGCTCATGAG
ACAATAACCCTGATAAATGCTTCAATAATATTGAAAAAGGAAGAGTATGAGTATTCAACATTTCCGTGTC
GCCCTTATTCCCTTTTTTGCGGCATTTTGCCTTCCTGTTTTTGCTCACCCAGAAACGCTGGTGAAAGTAA
AAGATGCTGAAGATCAGTTGGGTGCACGAGTGGGTTACATCGAACTGGATCTCAACAGCGGTAAGATCCT
TGAGAGTTTTCGCCCCGAAGAACGTTTTCCAATGATGAGCACTTTTAAAGTTCTGCTATGTGGCGCGGTA
TTATCCCGTATTGACGCCGGGCAAGAGCAACTCGGTCGCCGCATACACTATTCTCAGAATGACTTGGTTG
AGTACTCACCAGTCACAGAAAAGCATCTTACGGATGGCATGACAGTAAGAGAATTATGCAGTGCTGCCAT
AACCATGAGTGATAACACTGCGGCCAACTTACTTCTGACAACGATCGGAGGACCGAAGGAGCTAACCGCT
TTTTTGCACAACATGGGGGATCATGTAACTCGCCTTGATCGTTGGGAACCGGAGCTGAATGAAGCCATAC
CAAACGACGAGCGTGACACCACGATGCCTGTAGCAATGGCAACAACGTTGCGCAAACTATTAACTGGCGA
ACTACTTACTCTAGCTTCCCGGCAACAATTAATAGACTGGATGGAGGCGGATAAAGTTGCAGGACCACTT
CTGCGCTCGGCCCTTCCGGCTGGCTGGTTTATTGCTGATAAATCTGGAGCCGGTGAGCGTGGGTCTCGCG
GTATCATTGCAGCACTGGGGCCAGATGGTAAGCCCTCCCGTATCGTAGTTATCTACACGACGGGGAGTCA
GGCAACTATGGATGAACGAAATAGACAGATCGCTGAGATAGGTGCCTCACTGATTAAGCATTGGTAACTG
TCAGACCAAGTTTACTCATATATACTTTAGATTGATTTAAAACTTCATTTTTAATTTAAAAGGATCTAGG
TGAAGATCCTTTTTGATAATCTCATGACCAAAATCCCTTAACGTGAGTTTTCGTTCCACTGAGCGTCAGA
CCCCGTAGAAAAGATCAAAGGATCTTCTTGAGATCCTTTTTTTCTGCGCGTAATCTGCTGCTTGCAAACA
AAAAAACCACCGCTACCAGCGGTGGTTTGTTTGCCGGATCAAGAGCTACCAACTCTTTTTCCGAAGGTAA
CTGGCTTCAGCAGAGCGCAGATACCAAATACTGTTCTTCTAGTGTAGCCGTAGTTAGGCCACCACTTCAA
GAACTCTGTAGCACCGCCTACATACCTCGCTCTGCTAATCCTGTTACCAGTGGCTGCTGCCAGTGGCGAT
AAGTCGTGTCTTACCGGGTTGGACTCAAGACGATAGTTACCGGATAAGGCGCAGCGGTCGGGCTGAACGG
GGGGTTCGTGCACACAGCCCAGCTTGGAGCGAACGACCTACACCGAACTGAGATACCTACAGCGTGAGCT
ATGAGAAAGCGCCACGCTTCCCGAAGGGAGAAAGGCGGACAGGTATCCGGTAAGCGGCAGGGTCGGAACA
GGAGAGCGCACGAGGGAGCTTCCAGGGGGAAACGCCTGGTATCTTTATAGTCCTGTCGGGTTTCGCCACC
TCTGACTTGAGCGTCGATTTTTGTGATGCTCGTCAGGGGGGCGGAGCCTATGGAAAAACGCCAGCAACGC
GGCCTTTTTACGGTTCCTGGCCTTTTGCTGGCCTTTTGCTCACATGTTCTTTCCTGCGTTATCCCCTGAT
TCTGTGGATAACCGTATTACCGCCTTTGAGTGAGCTGATACCGCTCGCCGCAGCCGAACGACCGAGCGCA
GCGAGTCAGTGAGCGAGGAAGCGGAAGAGCGCCCAATACGCAAACCGCCTCTCCCCGCGCGTTGGCCGAT
TCATTAATGCAGCTGGCACGACAGGTTTCCCGACTGGAAAGCGGGCAGTGAGCGCAACGCAATTAATGTG
AGTTAGCTCACTCATTAGGCACCCCAGGCTTTACACTTTATGCTTCCGGCTCGTATGTTGTGTGGAATTG
TGAGCGGATAACAATTTCACACAGGAAACAGCTATGACCATGATTACGCCAAGCGCGCAATTAACCCTCA
CTAAAGGGAACAAAAGCTGGAGCTGCAAGC
