>Addgene plasmid #141832 | TFORF1518 | depositor partial sequence | sequence record 277633 | Insert
ACCGCCACCATGAACCTGCCAAGAGCTGAGCGCCCTCGCTCCACACCGCAGCGCAGCCTCCGGGACTCCG
ATGGGGAAGACGGTAAAATCGATGTCCTGGGAGAGGAGGAAGATGAAGACGAGGTGGAAGACGAGGAGGA
GGAGGCGAGACAGCAGTTCCTAGAGCAGTCACTCCAGCCGGGGCTGCAGGTGGCCCGGTGGGGCGGGGTT
GCGCTTCCCCGAGAGCACATCGAGGGCGGCGGCGGCCCGAGTGACCCCTCAGAGTTTGGCACCAAGTTCA
GGGCACCGCCAAGGTCTGCGGCGGCCTCTGAAGATGCCCGGCAGCCGGCAAAGCCCCCCTACTCGTACAT
CGCGCTCATCACCATGGCCATCCTGCAAAACCCGCACAAGCGCCTCACGCTCAGCGGCATCTGCGCCTTC
ATTAGTGGCCGCTTCCCATACTACCGCCGCAAGTTCCCCGCCTGGCAGAACAGCATCCGCCACAACCTCT
CGCTGAACGACTGCTTCGTTAAGATCCCCCGCGAGCCGGGCCACCCAGGCAAGGGCAACTACTGGAGCCT
GGACCCCGCCTCCCAGGACATGTTCGACAATGGCAGCTTTCTCCGGCGTAGGAAGCGTTTCAAGCGCCAC
CAACTGACCCCGGGAGCCCACCTGCCCCACCCCTTCCCTCTACCTGCTGCGCACGCCGCCCTGCACAACC
CCCACCCAGGCCCTCTGCTTGGGGCCCCTGCCCCGCCGCAGCCAGTCCCGGGGGCCTACCCCAACACCGC
CCCCGGGAGATGCCCTTACGCTCTGCTGCACCCGCATCCTCTTCGCTACCTACTGCTCTCGGCCCCCGTC
TATGCCGGGGCACCGAAGAAAGCAGAAGGCGCGGACCTGGCGACCCCGGCACCCTTCCCGTGCTGCAGCC
CTCACTTGGTCCTCAGCCTTGGGAGGAGGGCAAGGGTCTGGCGTCGCCACCGGGAGGCGGATGCATCTCT
TTCAGCATTGAGAGTATTATGCAAGGGGTCAGGGGAGCGGGTACAGGGGCTGCGCAGAGTTTGTCCCCGA
CCGCGTGGAGCTACTGCCACCTGCTCCAGCGACCATCAAGCCTGTTGCATCCCCAAACCGCTGCCCCTTT
GCTGCAAGTGTCCGCCGCCGCTGCTGCTCGGACAATTTTGCAGCAATAGCAGCAGCATCAGGAGGACTGC
GCCAACGGCTGCGCTCCCACCAAGGGCGCGGTGCTGGGCGGGCACCTGTCGGCCTCGTCGGCGCTGCTAG
TAATGAACTAGTCCGTAACTTGAAAGTATTTCGATTTCTTGGCTTTATATATCTTGTGGAAAGGACGAAT
ATTGGAGGCGACCGACTTCACA
