>Addgene plasmid #141832 | TFORF1518 | depositor partial sequence | sequence record 277634 | Barcode
ATATTGGAGGCGACCGACTTCACA
